Addgene plasmid #173469: pCMV-FLAG-PGRMC-Hybrid1
Purpose: N-terminal region of PGRMC2 fused to the transmembrane and C-terminal region of PGRMC1
Depositing lab: Bill Tsai. Depositing organization: University of Michigan. Publication: PGRMC1 acts as a size-selective cargo receptor to drive ER-phagic clearance of mutant prohormones. Chen YJ, Knupp J, Arunagiri A, Haataja L, Arvan P, Tsai B. Nat Commun. 2021 Oct 13;12(1):5991. doi: 10.1038/s41467-021-26225-8. PubMed 34645803.
Backbone
  Vector backbone: pCMV-FLAG
  Vector type: Mammalian Expression
Growth in bacteria
  Bacterial resistance: Ampicillin, 100 μg/mL
  Growth temperature: 37°C
  Growth strain: DH5alpha
  Copy number: Unknown
Gene/Insert
  Gene/Insert name: PGRMC1/PGRMC2 fusion
  Species: H. sapiens (human)
  Entrez Gene: PGRMC1 (a.k.a. Dap1, HPR6.6, IZA, MPR); PGRMC2 (a.k.a. DG6, PMBP)
Terms and licenses: Academic/Nonprofit Terms; Industry Terms: Not Available to Industry
How to cite: pCMV-FLAG-PGRMC-Hybrid1 was a gift from Bill Tsai (Addgene plasmid # 173469 ; http://n2t.net/addgene:173469 ; RRID:Addgene_173469)
