[The description below was written by a language model from this plasmid's Addgene catalogue record and pLannotate feature annotations shown in this document.]
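Description:
pCMV-FLAG-PGRMC-Hybrid1 is a mammalian expression plasmid of about 6 kb built on a pCMV-FLAG backbone. It is maintained in E. coli through a high-copy ColE1/pUC-type origin and selected with ampicillin via the β-lactamase gene and its native promoter. An f1 phage origin is also present. A separate SV40 early promoter drives a neomycin phosphotransferase (neo) gene terminated by an SV40 polyadenylation signal. This cassette could support G418 selection of transfected mammalian cells, although the record does not say it was used that way.

The payload is a human chimeric protein in which the N-terminal region of PGRMC2 is fused to the transmembrane and C-terminal regions of PGRMC1. Expression comes from the human cytomegalovirus immediate-early enhancer and promoter and ends at a bovine growth hormone polyadenylation signal. A FLAG epitope lies upstream of the coding region, giving an N-terminally tagged product suitable for immunodetection or immunoprecipitation. The automated annotation labels only a PGRMC1 fragment within the insert. The unannotated stretch between the FLAG tag and that fragment presumably holds the PGRMC2-derived portion, but the feature table does not confirm this. T7 and SP6 promoters flank the insert, as is usual for this type of backbone, and can serve for in vitro transcription or as sequencing primer sites. Several short fragment hits (HIV-1 LTR, ble, lacI, bom) appear to be backbone remnants rather than functional elements.

As a domain-swap construct, it is suited to mapping which regions of PGRMC1 and PGRMC2 account for functional differences between the two paralogues. The associated publication concerns PGRMC1 as an ER-phagy cargo receptor for mutant prohormones.
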