Features (pLannotate 1.2.2; 22 found; start..end, strand, type, name):
     18..70      -  misc_feature   bom (fragment): basis of mobility region from pBR322
    225..604     +  enhancer       CMV enhancer: human cytomegalovirus immediate early enhancer
    605..808     +  promoter       CMV promoter: human cytomegalovirus (CMV) immediate early promoter
    804..837     +  LTR            5' LTR (truncated) (fragment): truncated 5' long terminal repeat (LTR) from HIV-1
    853..871     +  promoter       T7 promoter: promoter for bacteriophage T7 RNA polymerase
    894..914     +  CDS            FLAG (fragment): FLAG® epitope tag, followed by an enterokinase cleavage site
   1026..1556    +  CDS            PGRMC1 (fragment): PGRC1_HUMAN - Also known as HPR6.6 From Homo sapiens (Human).
   1575..1593    -  promoter       SP6 promoter: promoter for bacteriophage SP6 RNA polymerase
   1619..1843    +  polyA_signal   bGH poly(A) signal: bovine growth hormone polyadenylation signal
   1847..1868    +  promoter       SV40 promoter (fragment): SV40 enhancer and early promoter
   1889..2317    +  rep_origin     f1 ori (sequence partly withheld): f1 bacteriophage origin of replication; arrow indicates direction of (+) strand synthesis
   2331..2660    +  promoter       SV40 promoter: SV40 enhancer and early promoter
   2727..3518    +  CDS            neo: KKA2_KLEPN - Also known as kan, nptII. Experimental evidence at protein level: Swiss-Prot protein existence level 1. Resistance to kanamycin, neomycin, paromomycin, ribostamycin, butirosin and gentamicin B. From Klebsiella pneumoniae.
   3542..3700    +  CDS            ble (fragment): BLE_KLEPN - Experimental evidence at protein level: Swiss-Prot protein existence level 1. Binding protein with a strong affinity to the bleomycin family of antibiotics. Binds to CL990; an antimitotic-antibiotic compound. From Klebsiella pneumoniae.
   3695..3816    +  polyA_signal   SV40 poly(A) signal: SV40 polyadenylation signal
   3889..3905    -  protein_bind   lac operator: The lac repressor binds to the lac operator to inhibit transcription in E. coli. This inhibition can be relieved by adding lactose or isopropyl-β-D-thiogalactopyranoside (IPTG). lac repressor encoded by lacI
   3913..3943    -  promoter       lac promoter: promoter for the E. coli lac operon
   3958..3979    -  protein_bind   CAP binding site: CAP binding activates transcription in the presence of cAMP. E. coli catabolite activator protein
   3992..4084    -  CDS            lacI (fragment): lac repressor; lacI; The lac repressor binds to the lac operator to inhibit transcription in E. coli. This inhibition can be relieved by adding lactose or isopropyl-β-D-thiogalactopyranoside (IPTG).
   4267..4855    -  rep_origin     ori: high-copy-number ColE1/pMB1/pBR322/pUC origin of replication
   5026..5886    -  CDS            AmpR: β-lactamase; bla; confers resistance to ampicillin, carbenicillin, and related antibiotics
   5887..5991    -  promoter       AmpR promoter: bla
>Addgene plasmid #173469 | pCMV-FLAG-PGRMC-Hybrid1 | addgene full sequence | sequence record 340486 | Addgene NGS Result
GAGATCTCCCGATCCCCTATGGTGCACTCTCAGTACAATCTGCTCTGATGCCGCATAGTTAAGCCAGTAT
CTGCTCCCTGCTTGTGTGTTGGAGGTCGCTGAGTAGTGCGCGAGCAAAATTTAAGCTACAACAAGGCAAG
GCTTGACCGACAATTGCATGAAGAATCTGCTTAGGGTTAGGCGTTTTGCGCTGCTTCGCGATGTACGGGC
CAGATATACGCGTTGACATTGATTATTGACTAGTTATTAATAGTAATCAATTACGGGGTCATTAGTTCAT
AGCCCATATATGGAGTTCCGCGTTACATAACTTACGGTAAATGGCCCGCCTGGCTGACCGCCCAACGACC
CCCGCCCATTGACGTCAATAATGACGTATGTTCCCATAGTAACGCCAATAGGGACTTTCCATTGACGTCA
ATGGGTGGAGTATTTACGGTAAACTGCCCACTTGGCAGTACATCAAGTGTATCATATGCCAAGTACGCCC
CCTATTGACGTCAATGACGGTAAATGGCCCGCCTGGCATTATGCCCAGTACATGACCTTATGGGACTTTC
CTACTTGGCAGTACATCTACGTATTAGTCATCGCTATTACCATGGTGATGCGGTTTTGGCAGTACATCAA
TGGGCGTGGATAGCGGTTTGACTCACGGGGATTTCCAAGTCTCCACCCCATTGACGTCAATGGGAGTTTG
TTTTGGCACCAAAATCAACGGGACTTTCCAAAATGTCGTAACAACTCCGCCCCATTGACGCAAATGGGCG
GTAGGCGTGTACGGTGGGAGGTCTATATAAGCAGAGCTCTCTGGCTAACTAGAGAACCCACTGCTTACTG
GCTTATCGAAATTAATACGACTCACTATAGGGAGACCCAAGCTTACCATGGACTACAAGGACGACGATGA
CAAGGGATCCATGGCGGCTGGTGATGGGGACGTGAAGCTAGGCACCCTGGGGAGTGGCAGCGAGAGCAGC
AACGACGGCGGCAGCGAGAGTCCAGGCGACGCGGGAGCGGCAGCGGAAGGGGGAGGCTGGGAGATTTTCA
CGTCGCCGCTCAACCTGCTGCTGCTTGGCCTCTGCATCTTCCTGCTCTACAAGATCGTGCGCGGGGACCA
GCCGGCGGCCAGCGGCGACAGCGACGACGACGAGCCGCCCCCTCTGCCCCGCCTCAAGCGGCGCGACTTC
ACCCCCGCCGAGCTGCGGCGCTTCGACGGCGTCCAGGACCCGCGCATACTCATGGCCATCAACGGCAAGG
TGTTCGATGTGACCAAAGGCCGCAAATTCTACGGGCCCGAGGGGCCGTATGGGGTCTTTGCTGGAAGAGA
TGCATCCAGGGGCCTTGCCACATTTTGCCTGGATAAGGAAGCACTGAAGGATGAGTACGATGACCTTTCT
GACCTCACTGCTGCCCAGCAGGAGACTCTGAGTGACTGGGAGTCTCAGTTCACTTTCAAGTATCATCACG
TGGGCAAACTGCTGAAGGAGGGGGAGGAGCCCACTGTGTACTCAGATGAGGAAGAACCAAAAGATGAGAG
TGCCCGGAAAAATGATTAATCTAGAGGGCCCTATTCTATAGTGTCACCTAAATGCTAGAGCTCGCTGATC
AGCCTCGACTGTGCCTTCTAGTTGCCAGCCATCTGTTGTTTGCCCCTCCCCCGTGCCTTCCTTGACCCTG
GAAGGTGCCACTCCCACTGTCCTTTCCTAATAAAATGAGGAAATTGCATCGCATTGTCTGAGTAGGTGTC
ATTCTATTCTGGGGGGTGGGGTGGGGCAGGACAGCAAGGGGGAGGATTGGGAAGACAATAGCAGGCATGC
TGGGGATGCGGTGGGCTCTATGGCTTCTGAGGCGGAAAGAACCAGCTGGGGCTCTAGGGGGTATCCCC
[124 nt withheld, positions 1889-2012]
C
[91 nt withheld, positions 2014-2104]
A
[49 nt withheld, positions 2106-2154]
CCTTTGACGTTGGAGTCCACGTTCTTT
[37 nt withheld, positions 2182-2218]
ACCCTATCTCGGTCTATTCTTTTGATTTATAAGGGATTTTGCCGATTTCGGCCTATTGGTTAAAAAATGA
GCTGATTTAACAAAAATTTAACGCGAATTAATTCTGTGGAATGTGTGTCAGTTAGGGTGTGGAAAGTCCC
CAGGCTCCCCAGCAGGCAGAAGTATGCAAAGCATGCATCTCAATTAGTCAGCAACCAGGTGTGGAAAGTC
CCCAGGCTCCCCAGCAGGCAGAAGTATGCAAAGCATGCATCTCAATTAGTCAGCAACCATAGTCCCGCCC
CTAACTCCGCCCATCCCGCCCCTAACTCCGCCCAGTTCCGCCCATTCTCCGCCCCATGGCTGACTAATTT
TTTTTATTTATGCAGAGGCCGAGGCCGCCTCTGCCTCTGAGCTATTCCAGAAGTAGTGAGGAGGCTTTTT
TGGAGGCCTAGGCTTTTGCAAAAAGCTCCCGGGAGCTTGTATATCCATTTTCGGATCTGATCAAGAGACA
GGATGAGGATCGTTTCGCATGATTGAACAAGATGGATTGCACGCAGGTTCTCCGGCCGCTTGGGTGGAGA
GGCTATTCGGCTATGACTGGGCACAACAGACAATCGGCTGCTCTGATGCCGCCGTGTTCCGGCTGTCAGC
GCAGGGGCGCCCGGTTCTTTTTGTCAAGACCGACCTGTCCGGTGCCCTGAATGAACTGCAGGACGAGGCA
GCGCGGCTATCGTGGCTGGCCACGACGGGCGTTCCTTGCGCAGCTGTGCTCGACGTTGTCACTGAAGCGG
GAAGGGACTGGCTGCTATTGGGCGAAGTGCCGGGGCAGGATCTCCTGTCATCTCACCTTGCTCCTGCCGA
GAAAGTATCCATCATGGCTGATGCAATGCGGCGGCTGCATACGCTTGATCCGGCTACCTGCCCATTCGAC
CACCAAGCGAAACATCGCATCGAGCGAGCACGTACTCGGATGGAAGCCGGTCTTGTCGATCAGGATGATC
TGGACGAAGAGCATCAGGGGCTCGCGCCAGCCGAACTGTTCGCCAGGCTCAAGGCGCGCATGCCCGACGG
CGAGGATCTCGTCGTGACCCATGGCGATGCCTGCTTGCCGAATATCATGGTGGAAAATGGCCGCTTTTCT
GGATTCATCGACTGTGGCCGGCTGGGTGTGGCGGACCGCTATCAGGACATAGCGTTGGCTACCCGTGATA
TTGCTGAAGAGCTTGGCGGCGAATGGGCTGACCGCTTCCTCGTGCTTTACGGTATCGCCGCTCCCGATTC
GCAGCGCATCGCCTTCTATCGCCTTCTTGACGAGTTCTTCTGAGCGGGACTCTGGGGTTCGAAATGACCG
ACCAAGCGACGCCCAACCTGCCATCACGAGATTTCGATTCCACCGCCGCCTTCTATGAAAGGTTGGGCTT
CGGAATCGTTTTCCGGGACGCCGGCTGGATGATCCTCCAGCGCGGGGATCTCATGCTGGAGTTCTTCGCC
CACCCCAACTTGTTTATTGCAGCTTATAATGGTTACAAATAAAGCAATAGCATCACAAATTTCACAAATA
AAGCATTTTTTTCACTGCATTCTAGTTGTGGTTTGTCCAAACTCATCAATGTATCTTATCATGTCTGTAT
ACCGTCGACCTCTAGCTAGAGCTTGGCGTAATCATGGTCATAGCTGTTTCCTGTGTGAAATTGTTATCCG
CTCACAATTCCACACAACATACGAGCCGGAAGCATAAAGTGTAAAGCCTGGGGTGCCTAATGAGTGAGCT
AACTCACATTAATTGCGTTGCGCTCACTGCCCGCTTTCCAGTCGGGAAACCTGTCGTGCCAGCTGCATTA
ATGAATCGGCCAACGCGCGGGGAGAGGCGGTTTGCGTATTGGGCGCTCTTCCGCTTCCTCGCTCACTGAC
TCGCTGCGCTCGGTCGTTCGGCTGCGGCGAGCGGTATCAGCTCACTCAAAGGCGGTAATACGGTTATCCA
CAGAATCAGGGGATAACGCAGGAAAGAACATGTGAGCAAAAGGCCAGCAAAAGGCCAGGAACCGTAAAAA
GGCCGCGTTGCTGGCGTTTTTCCATAGGCTCCGCCCCCCTGACGAGCATCACAAAAATCGACGCTCAAGT
CAGAGGTGGCGAAACCCGACAGGACTATAAAGATACCAGGCGTTTCCCCCTGGAAGCTCCCTCGTGCGCT
CTCCTGTTCCGACCCTGCCGCTTACCGGATACCTGTCCGCCTTTCTCCCTTCGGGAAGCGTGGCGCTTTC
TCATAGCTCACGCTGTAGGTATCTCAGTTCGGTGTAGGTCGTTCGCTCCAAGCTGGGCTGTGTGCACGAA
CCCCCCGTTCAGCCCGACCGCTGCGCCTTATCCGGTAACTATCGTCTTGAGTCCAACCCGGTAAGACACG
ACTTATCGCCACTGGCAGCAGCCACTGGTAACAGGATTAGCAGAGCGAGGTATGTAGGCGGTGCTACAGA
GTTCTTGAAGTGGTGGCCTAACTACGGCTACACTAGAAGAACAGTATTTGGTATCTGCGCTCTGCTGAAG
CCAGTTACCTTCGGAAAAAGAGTTGGTAGCTCTTGATCCGGCAAACAAACCACCGCTGGTAGCGGTGGTT
TTTTTGTTTGCAAGCAGCAGATTACGCGCAGAAAAAAAGGATCTCAAGAAGATCCTTTGATCTTTTCTAC
GGGGTCTGACGCTCAGTGGAACGAAAACTCACGTTAAGGGATTTTGGTCATGAGATTATCAAAAAGGATC
TTCACCTAGATCCTTTTAAATTAAAAATGAAGTTTTAAATCAATCTAAAGTATATATGAGTAAACTTGGT
CTGACAGTTACCAATGCTTAATCAGTGAGGCACCTATCTCAGCGATCTGTCTATTTCGTTCATCCATAGT
TGCCTGACTCCCCGTCGTGTAGATAACTACGATACGGGAGGGCTTACCATCTGGCCCCAGTGCTGCAATG
ATACCGCGAGACCCACGCTCACCGGCTCCAGATTTATCAGCAATAAACCAGCCAGCCGGAAGGGCCGAGC
GCAGAAGTGGTCCTGCAACTTTATCCGCCTCCATCCAGTCTATTAATTGTTGCCGGGAAGCTAGAGTAAG
TAGTTCGCCAGTTAATAGTTTGCGCAACGTTGTTGCCATTGCTACAGGCATCGTGGTGTCACGCTCGTCG
TTTGGTATGGCTTCATTCAGCTCCGGTTCCCAACGATCAAGGCGAGTTACATGATCCCCCATGTTGTGCA
AAAAAGCGGTTAGCTCCTTCGGTCCTCCGATCGTTGTCAGAAGTAAGTTGGCCGCAGTGTTATCACTCAT
GGTTATGGCAGCACTGCATAATTCTCTTACTGTCATGCCATCCGTAAGATGCTTTTCTGTGACTGGTGAG
TACTCAACCAAGTCATTCTGAGAATAGTGTATGCGGCGACCGAGTTGCTCTTGCCCGGCGTCAATACGGG
ATAATACCGCGCCACATAGCAGAACTTTAAAAGTGCTCATCATTGGAAAACGTTCTTCGGGGCGAAAACT
CTCAAGGATCTTACCGCTGTTGAGATCCAGTTCGATGTAACCCACTCGTGCACCCAACTGATCTTCAGCA
TCTTTTACTTTCACCAGCGTTTCTGGGTGAGCAAAAACAGGAAGGCAAAATGCCGCAAAAAAGGGAATAA
GGGCGACACGGAAATGTTGAATACTCATACTCTTCCTTTTTCAATATTATTGAAGCATTTATCAGGGTTA
TTGTCTCATGAGCGGATACATATTTGAATGTATTTAGAAAAATAAACAAATAGGGGTTCCGCGCACATTT
CCCCGAAAAGTGCCACCTGACGTCGACGGATCGG
